Addgene plasmid #144813: TFORF3337
Purpose: Lentiviral vector for overexpressing transcription factor ORFs with unique 24-bp barcodes. Barcodes facilitate identification of transcription factors in pooled screens.
Depositing lab: Feng Zhang. Depositing organization: Broad Institute. Publication: A transcription factor atlas of directed differentiation. Joung J, Ma S, Tay T, Geiger-Schuller KR, Kirchgatterer PC, Verdine VK, Guo B, Arias-Garcia MA, Allen WE, Singh A, Kuksenko O, Abudayyeh OO, Gootenberg JS, Fu Z, Macrae RK, Buenrostro JD, Regev A, Zhang F. Cell. 2023 Jan 5;186(1):209-229.e26. doi: 10.1016/j.cell.2022.11.026. PubMed 36608654.
Backbone
  Vector backbone: pLX_TRC317
  Backbone manufacturer: Broad Institute Genetic Perturbation Platform
  Backbone size w/o insert (bp): 8264
  Vector type: Mammalian Expression, Lentiviral
  Selectable markers: Puromycin
Growth in bacteria
  Bacterial resistance: Ampicillin, 100 μg/mL
  Growth temperature: 37°C
  Growth strain: NEB Stable
  Copy number: High Copy
Gene/Insert
  Gene/Insert name: HDAC1
  Species: H. sapiens (human)
  Insert size (bp): 1652
  Entrez Gene: HDAC1 (a.k.a. GON-10, HD1, KDAC1, RPD3, RPD3L1)
  Promoter: EF1a
  Tag / fusion protein: V5 (C terminal on insert)
  Cloning method: Gateway Cloning
  Sequencing primers: 5′ GGGTGGAGACTGAAGTTAGGCCAG; 3′ CACATAGCGTAAAAGGAGCAACATAG
Resource information
  A portion of this plasmid was derived from a plasmid made by: Broad Institute Genetic Perturbation Platform
Terms and licenses: Academic/Nonprofit Terms; Industry Terms: Not Available to Industry
Depositor comments: NM_004964.2 Please test multiple small colonies in case of plasmid recombination. To make this collection available in a timely manner, a portion of this collection was not fully sequenced by Addgene. If an Addgene verified full plasmid sequence is not available, please contact us prior to placing an order to request the full sequence.
How to cite: TFORF3337 was a gift from Feng Zhang (Addgene plasmid # 144813 ; http://n2t.net/addgene:144813 ; RRID:Addgene_144813)
