[The description below was written by a language model from this plasmid's Addgene catalogue record and pLannotate feature annotations shown in this document.]
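Description:
TFORF3337 is a third-generation-style, self-inactivating lentiviral expression plasmid built on the pLX_TRC317 backbone and carrying the human HDAC1 open reading frame (histone deacetylase 1), one member of a barcoded transcription factor ORF collection. In bacteria it is maintained through a high-copy ColE1/pUC-type origin and selected with ampicillin via the bla gene. An f1 origin and remnants of a lac/lacZα cloning region with T7 and T3 promoters are also present in the backbone. The depositor notes that the plasmid can recombine, as is common for constructs with repeated LTR sequences.

The viral portion begins with an RSV promoter fused to a truncated HIV-1 5' LTR, which drives Tat-independent production of the genomic RNA in packaging cells. This is followed by the Ψ packaging signal with a gag fragment, the Rev response element for nuclear export, and a cPPT/CTS, and it ends in a ΔU3 3' LTR followed by an SV40 polyadenylation signal. Two cassettes sit inside. An SV40 early promoter drives puromycin N-acetyltransferase for selection of transduced mammalian cells. The EF-1α promoter drives HDAC1, which was inserted by Gateway recombination and is therefore flanked by attB1 and attB2 sites. The ORF reads through attB2 into a C-terminal V5 epitope tag for detection, and a downstream WPRE enhances transcript expression. The record states that each construct in the series carries a unique 24-bp barcode, although the feature table does not annotate it separately. The barcode allows the ORF to be identified in pooled overexpression screens, such as those examining how individual factors drive cell differentiation.
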