Features (pLannotate 1.2.2; 34 found; start..end, strand, type, name):
      5..231     +  promoter       RSV promoter: Rous sarcoma virus enhancer/promoter
    232..412     +  LTR            5' LTR (truncated): truncated 5' long terminal repeat (LTR) from HIV-1
    459..584     +  misc_feature   HIV-1 Ψ: packaging signal of human immunodeficiency virus type 1
    568..931     +  CDS            HIV-1 gag (fragment): gag protein from human immunodeficiency virus 1; gag
   1077..1310    +  misc_feature   RRE: The Rev response element (RRE) of HIV-1 allows for Rev-dependent mRNA export from the nucleus to the cytoplasm.
   1687..1713    +  CDS            Rev (fragment): human immunodeficiency virus 1 (HIV-1) Rev protein; rev; enhances nuclear export of unspliced and incompletely spliced viral mRNAs
   1720..1743    +  promoter       SV40 promoter (fragment): SV40 early promoter
   1744..1815    +  promoter       SV40 promoter (fragment): SV40 enhancer and early promoter
   1839..1974    +  rep_origin     SV40 ori: SV40 origin of replication
   2020..2616    +  CDS            PuroR (fragment): puromycin N-acetyltransferase; pac from Streptomyces; confers resistance to puromycin
   2665..2782    +  misc_feature   cPPT/CTS: central polypurine tract and central termination sequence of HIV-1
   2847..2913    +  CDS            small t antigen (fragment): SV40 (simian virus 40) small t antigen
   2920..4098    +  promoter       EF-1α promoter: strong constitutive promoter for human elongation factor EF-1α
   4119..4136    +  protein_bind   attB1 (fragment): mutant version of attB; core recombination site for the Gateway® BP reaction BP Clonase™
   4142..5587    +  CDS            HDAC1: HDAC1_HUMAN - Also known as RPD3L1. Experimental evidence at protein level: Swiss-Prot protein existence level 1. Responsible for the deacetylation of lysine residues on the N-terminal part of the core histones (H2A, H2B, H3 and H4). Histone deacetylation gives a tag for epigenetic repression and plays an important role in transcriptional regulation, cell cycle progression and developmental events. Histone deacetylases act via the formation of large multiprotein complexes. Deacetylates SP proteins, SP1 and SP3, and regulates their function. Component of the BRG1-RB1-HDAC1 complex, which negati
   5590..5613    -  protein_bind   attB2: mutant version of attB; recombination site for the Gateway® BP reaction BP Clonase™
   5621..5662    +  CDS            V5 tag: epitope tag from simian virus 5
   5678..5731    +  promoter       U6 promoter (fragment): RNA polymerase III promoter for human U6 snRNA
   5773..6361    +  misc_feature   WPRE: woodchuck hepatitis virus posttranscriptional regulatory element
   6412..6431    +  misc_feature   cPPT/CTS (fragment): central polypurine tract and central termination sequence of HIV-1
   6433..6666    +  LTR            3' LTR (ΔU3): self-inactivating 3' long terminal repeat (LTR) from HIV-1
   6744..6865    +  polyA_signal   SV40 poly(A) signal: SV40 polyadenylation signal
   6905..7040    +  rep_origin     SV40 ori: SV40 origin of replication
   7061..7079    -  promoter       T7 promoter: promoter for bacteriophage T7 RNA polymerase
   7087..7242    +  CDS            lacZα (fragment): LacZα fragment of β-galactosidase; lacZ fragment
   7247..7675    +  rep_origin     f1 ori (sequence partly withheld): f1 bacteriophage origin of replication; arrow indicates direction of (+) strand synthesis
   7728..7832    +  promoter       AmpR promoter: bla
   7833..8693    +  CDS            AmpR: β-lactamase; bla; confers resistance to ampicillin, carbenicillin, and related antibiotics
   8864..9452    +  rep_origin     ori: high-copy-number ColE1/pMB1/pBR322/pUC origin of replication
   9635..9727    +  CDS            lacI (fragment): lac repressor; lacI; The lac repressor binds to the lac operator to inhibit transcription in E. coli. This inhibition can be relieved by adding lactose or isopropyl-β-D-thiogalactopyranoside (IPTG).
   9740..9761    +  protein_bind   CAP binding site: CAP binding activates transcription in the presence of cAMP. E. coli catabolite activator protein
   9776..9806    +  promoter       lac promoter: promoter for the E. coli lac operon
   9814..9830    +  protein_bind   lac operator: The lac repressor binds to the lac operator to inhibit transcription in E. coli. This inhibition can be relieved by adding lactose or isopropyl-β-D-thiogalactopyranoside (IPTG). lac repressor encoded by lacI
   9875..9893    +  promoter       T3 promoter: promoter for bacteriophage T3 RNA polymerase
>Addgene plasmid #144813 | TFORF3337 | addgene full sequence | sequence record 404393 | Addgene NGS Result
TTAATGTAGTCTTATGCAATACTCTTGTAGTCTTGCAACATGGTAACGATGAGTTAGCAACATGCCTTAC
AAGGAGAGAAAAAGCACCGTGCATGCCGATTGGTGGAAGTAAGGTGGTACGATCGTGCCTTATTAGGAAG
GCAACAGACGGGTCTGACATGGATTGGACGAACCACTGAATTGCCGCATTGCAGAGATATTGTATTTAAG
TGCCTAGCTCGATACATAAACGGGTCTCTCTGGTTAGACCAGATCTGAGCCTGGGAGCTCTCTGGCTAAC
TAGGGAACCCACTGCTTAAGCCTCAATAAAGCTTGCCTTGAGTGCTTCAAGTAGTGTGTGCCCGTCTGTT
GTGTGACTCTGGTAACTAGAGATCCCTCAGACCCTTTTAGTCAGTGTGGAAAATCTCTAGCAGTGGCGCC
CGAACAGGGACTTGAAAGCGAAAGGGAAACCAGAGGAGCTCTCTCGACGCAGGACTCGGCTTGCTGAAGC
GCGCACGGCAAGAGGCGAGGGGCGGCGACTGGTGAGTACGCCAAAAATTTTGACTAGCGGAGGCTAGAAG
GAGAGAGATGGGTGCGAGAGCGTCAGTATTAAGCGGGGGAGAATTAGATCGCGATGGGAAAAAATTCGGT
TAAGGCCAGGGGGAAAGAAAAAATATAAATTAAAACATATAGTATGGGCAAGCAGGGAGCTAGAACGATT
CGCAGTTAATCCTGGCCTGTTAGAAACATCAGAAGGCTGTAGACAAATACTGGGACAGCTACAACCATCC
CTTCAGACAGGATCAGAAGAACTTAGATCATTATATAATACAGTAGCAACCCTCTATTGTGTGCATCAAA
GGATAGAGATAAAAGACACCAAGGAAGCTTTAGACAAGATAGAGGAAGAGCAAAACAAAAGTAAGACCAC
CGCACAGCAAGCGGCCGCTGATCTTCAGACCTGGAGGAGGAGATATGAGGGACAATTGGAGAAGTGAATT
ATATAAATATAAAGTAGTAAAAATTGAACCATTAGGAGTAGCACCCACCAAGGCAAAGAGAAGAGTGGTG
CAGAGAGAAAAAAGAGCAGTGGGAATAGGAGCTTTGTTCCTTGGGTTCTTGGGAGCAGCAGGAAGCACTA
TGGGCGCAGCGTCAATGACGCTGACGGTACAGGCCAGACAATTATTGTCTGGTATAGTGCAGCAGCAGAA
CAATTTGCTGAGGGCTATTGAGGCGCAACAGCATCTGTTGCAACTCACAGTCTGGGGCATCAAGCAGCTC
CAGGCAAGAATCCTGGCTGTGGAAAGATACCTAAAGGATCAACAGCTCCTGGGGATTTGGGGTTGCTCTG
GAAAACTCATTTGCACCACTGCTGTGCCTTGGAATGCTAGTTGGAGTAATAAATCTCTGGAACAGATTTG
GAATCACACGACCTGGATGGAGTGGGACAGAGAAATTAACAATTACACAAGCTTAATACACTCCTTAATT
GAAGAATCGCAAAACCAGCAAGAAAAGAATGAACAAGAATTATTGGAATTAGATAAATGGGCAAGTTTGT
GGAATTGGTTTAACATAACAAATTGGCTGTGGTATATAAAATTATTCATAATGATAGTAGGAGGCTTGGT
AGGTTTAAGAATAGTTTTTGCTGTACTTTCTATAGTGAATAGAGTTAGGCAGGGATATTCACCATTATCG
TTTCAGACCCACCTCCCAACCCCGAGGGGACCCATGCATTGCATCTCAATTAGTCAGCAACCAGGTGTGG
AAAGTCCCCAGGCTCCCCAGCAGGCAGAAGTATGCAAAGCATGCGTCTCAATTAGTCAGCAACCATAGTC
CCGCCCCTAACTCCGCCCATCCCGCCCCTAACTCCGCCCAGTTCCGCCCATTCTCCGCCCCATGGCTGAC
TAATTTTTTTTATTTATGCAGAGGCCGAGGCCGCCTCGGCCTCTGAGCTATTCCAGAAGTAGTGAGGAGG
CTTTTTTGGAGGCCTAGGCTTTTGCAAAAAGCTTTCTAGAGGTACCACCGGAGCTTACCATGACCGAGTA
CAAGCCCACGGTGCGCCTCGCCACCCGCGACGACGTCCCCAGGGCCGTACGCACCCTCGCCGCCGCGTTC
GCCGACTACCCCGCCACGCGCCACACCGTCGATCCGGACCGCCACATCGAGCGGGTCACCGAGCTGCAAG
AACTCTTCCTCACGCGCGTCGGGCTCGACATCGGCAAGGTGTGGGTCGCGGACGACGGCGCCGCCGTGGC
GGTCTGGACCACGCCGGAGAGCGTCGAAGCGGGGGCGGTGTTCGCCGAGATCGGCCCGCGCATGGCCGAG
TTGAGCGGTTCCCGGCTGGCCGCGCAGCAACAGATGGAAGGCCTCCTGGCGCCGCACCGGCCCAAGGAGC
CCGCGTGGTTCCTGGCCACCGTCGGCGTCTCGCCCGACCACCAGGGCAAGGGTCTGGGCAGCGCCGTCGT
GCTCCCCGGAGTGGAGGCGGCCGAGCGCGCCGGGGTGCCCGCCTTCCTGGAGACCTCCGCGCCCCGCAAC
CTCCCCTTCTACGAGCGGCTCGGCTTCACCGTCACCGCCGACGTCGAGGTGCCCGAAGGACCGCGCACCT
GGTGCATGACCCGCAAGCCCGGTGCCAGTTAACGAATTCTAGATCTTGAGACAAATGGCAGTATTCATCC
ACAATTTTAAAAGAAAAGGGGGGATTGGGGGGTACAGTGCAGGGGAAAGAATAGTAGACATAATAGCAAC
AGACATACAAACTAAAGAATTACAAAAACAAATTACAAAAATTCAAAATTTTCGGGTTTATTACAGGGAC
AGCAGAGATCCACTTTGGCGCCGGCTCGAGGCCTGCAGGTGCAAAGATGGATAAAGTTTTAAACAGAGAG
GAATCTTTGCAGCTAATGGACCTTCTAGGTCTTGAAAGGAGTGGGAATTGGCTCCGGTGCCCGTCAGTGG
GCAGAGCGCACATCGCCCACAGTCCCCGAGAAGTTGGGGGGAGGGGTCGGCAATTGAACCGGTGCCTAGA
GAAGGTGGCGCGGGGTAAACTGGGAAAGTGATGTCGTGTACTGGCTCCGCCTTTTTCCCGAGGGTGGGGG
AGAACCGTATATAAGTGCAGTAGTCGCCGTGAACGTTCTTTTTCGCAACGGGTTTGCCGCCAGAACACAG
GTAAGTGCCGTGTGTGGTTCCCGCGGGCCTGGCCTCTTTACGGGTTATGGCCCTTGCGTGCCTTGAATTA
CTTCCACCTGGCTGCAGTACGTGATTCTTGATCCCGAGCTTCGGGTTGGAAGTGGGTGGGAGAGTTCGAG
GCCTTGCGCTTAAGGAGCCCCTTCGCCTCGTGCTTGAGTTGAGGCCTGGCCTGGGCGCTGGGGCCGCCGC
GTGCGAATCTGGTGGCACCTTCGCGCCTGTCTCGCTGCTTTCGATAAGTCTCTAGCCATTTAAAATTTTT
GATGACCTGCTGCGACGCTTTTTTTCTGGCAAGATAGTCTTGTAAATGCGGGCCAAGATCTGCACACTGG
TATTTCGGTTTTTGGGGCCGCGGGCGGCGACGGGGCCCGTGCGTCCCAGCGCACATGTTCGGCGAGGCGG
GGCCTGCGAGCGCGGCCACCGAGAATCGGACGGGGGTAGTCTCAAGCTGGCCGGCCTGCTCTGGTGCCTG
GCCTCGCGCCGCCGTGTATCGCCCCGCCCTGGGCGGCAAGGCTGGCCCGGTCGGCACCAGTTGCGTGAGC
GGAAAGATGGCCGCTTCCCGGCCCTGCTGCAGGGAGCTCAAAATGGAGGACGCGGCGCTCGGGAGAGCGG
GCGGGTGAGTCACCCACACAAAGGAAAAGGGCCTTTCCGTCCTCAGCCGTCGCTTCATGTGACTCCACGG
AGTACCGGGCGCCGTCCAGGCACCTCGATTAGTTCTCGAGCTTTTGGAGTACGTCGTCTTTAGGTTGGGG
GGAGGGGTTTTATGCGATGGAGTTTCCCCACACTGAGTGGGTGGAGACTGAAGTTAGGCCAGCTTGGCAC
TTGATGTAATTCTCCTTGGAATTTGCCCTTTTTGAGTTTGGATCTTGGTTCATTCTCAAGCCTCAGACAG
TGGTTCAAAGTTTTTTTCTTCCATTTCAGGTGTCGTGAGGCTAGCATCGATTGATCAACAAGTTTGTACA
AAAAAGTTGGCATGGCGCAGACGCAGGGCACCCGGAGGAAAGTCTGTTACTACTACGACGGGGATGTTGG
AAATTACTATTATGGACAAGGCCACCCAATGAAGCCTCACCGAATCCGCATGACTCATAATTTGCTGCTC
AACTATGGTCTCTACCGAAAAATGGAAATCTATCGCCCTCACAAAGCCAATGCTGAGGAGATGACCAAGT
ACCACAGCGATGACTACATTAAATTCTTGCGCTCCATCCGTCCAGATAACATGTCGGAGTACAGCAAGCA
GATGCAGAGATTCAACGTTGGTGAGGACTGTCCAGTATTCGATGGCCTGTTTGAGTTCTGTCAGTTGTCT
ACTGGTGGTTCTGTGGCAAGTGCTGTGAAACTTAATAAGCAGCAGACGGACATCGCTGTGAATTGGGCTG
GGGGCCTGCACCATGCAAAGAAGTCCGAGGCATCTGGCTTCTGTTACGTCAATGATATCGTCTTGGCCAT
CCTGGAACTGCTAAAGTATCACCAGAGGGTGCTGTACATTGACATTGATATTCACCATGGTGACGGCGTG
GAAGAGGCCTTCTACACCACGGACCGGGTCATGACTGTGTCCTTTCATAAGTATGGAGAGTACTTCCCAG
GAACTGGGGACCTACGGGATATCGGGGCTGGCAAAGGCAAGTATTATGCTGTTAACTACCCGCTCCGAGA
CGGGATTGATGACGAGTCCTATGAGGCCATTTTCAAGCCGGTCATGTCCAAAGTAATGGAGATGTTCCAG
CCTAGTGCGGTGGTCTTACAGTGTGGCTCAGACTCCCTATCTGGGGATCGGTTAGGTTGCTTCAATCTAA
CTATCAAAGGACACGCCAAGTGTGTGGAATTTGTCAAGAGCTTTAACCTGCCTATGCTGATGCTGGGAGG
CGGTGGTTACACCATTCGTAACGTTGCCCGGTGCTGGACATATGAGACAGCTGTGGCCCTGGATACGGAG
ATCCCTAATGAGCTTCCATACAATGACTACTTTGAATACTTTGGACCAGATTTCAAGCTCCACATCAGTC
CTTCCAATATGACTAACCAGAACACGAATGAGTACCTGGAGAAGATCAAACAGCGACTGTTTGAGAACCT
TAGAATGCTGCCGCACGCACCTGGGGTCCAAATGCAGGCGATTCCTGAGGACGCCATCCCTGAGGAGAGT
GGCGATGAGGACGAAGACGACCCTGACAAGCGCATCTCGATCTGCTCCTCTGACAAACGAATTGCCTGTG
AGGAAGAGTTCTCCGATTCTGAAGAGGAGGGAGAGGGGGGCCGCAAGAACTCTTCCAACTTCAAAAAAGC
CAAGAGAGTCAAAACAGAGGATGAAAAAGAGAAAGACCCAGAGGAGAAGAAAGAAGTCACCGAAGAGGAG
AAAACCAAGGAGGAGAAGCCAGAAGCCAAAGGGGTCAAGGAGGAGGTCAAGTTGGCCTGCCCAACTTTCT
TGTACAAAGTGGTTGATATCGGTAAGCCTATCCCTAACCCTCTCCTCGGTCTCGATTCTACGTAGTAATG
AACTAGTCCGTAACTTGAAAGTATTTCGATTTCTTGGCTTTATATATCTTGTGGAAAGGACGATCACAGT
TGCTGCGACATACGAACACGCGTTAAGTCGACAATCAACCTCTGGATTACAAAATTTGTGAAAGATTGAC
TGGTATTCTTAACTATGTTGCTCCTTTTACGCTATGTGGATACGCTGCTTTAATGCCTTTGTATCATGCT
ATTGCTTCCCGTATGGCTTTCATTTTCTCCTCCTTGTATAAATCCTGGTTGCTGTCTCTTTATGAGGAGT
TGTGGCCCGTTGTCAGGCAACGTGGCGTGGTGTGCACTGTGTTTGCTGACGCAACCCCCACTGGTTGGGG
CATTGCCACCACCTGTCAGCTCCTTTCCGGGACTTTCGCTTTCCCCCTCCCTATTGCCACGGCGGAACTC
ATCGCCGCCTGCCTTGCCCGCTGCTGGACAGGGGCTCGGCTGTTGGGCACTGACAATTCCGTGGTGTTGT
CGGGGAAATCATCGTCCTTTCCTTGGCTGCTCGCCTGTGTTGCCACCTGGATTCTGCGCGGGACGTCCTT
CTGCTACGTCCCTTCGGCCCTCAATCCAGCGGACCTTCCTTCCCGCGGCCTGCTGCCGGCTCTGCGGCCT
CTTCCGCGTCTTCGCCTTCGCCCTCAGACGAGTCGGATCTCCCTTTGGGCCGCCTCCCCGCGTCGACTTT
AAGACCAATGACTTACAAGGCAGCTGTAGATCTTAGCCACTTTTTAAAAGAAAAGGGGGGACTGGAAGGG
CTAATTCACTCCCAACGAAGACAAGATCTGCTTTTTGCTTGTACTGGGTCTCTCTGGTTAGACCAGATCT
GAGCCTGGGAGCTCTCTGGCTAACTAGGGAACCCACTGCTTAAGCCTCAATAAAGCTTGCCTTGAGTGCT
TCAAGTAGTGTGTGCCCGTCTGTTGTGTGACTCTGGTAACTAGAGATCCCTCAGACCCTTTTAGTCAGTG
TGGAAAATCTCTAGCAGTACGTATAGTAGTTCATGTCATCTTATTATTCAGTATTTATAACTTGCAAAGA
AATGAATATCAGAGAGTGAGAGGAACTTGTTTATTGCAGCTTATAATGGTTACAAATAAAGCAATAGCAT
CACAAATTTCACAAATAAAGCATTTTTTTCACTGCATTCTAGTTGTGGTTTGTCCAAACTCATCAATGTA
TCTTATCATGTCTGGCTCTAGCTATCCCGCCCCTAACTCCGCCCATCCCGCCCCTAACTCCGCCCAGTTC
CGCCCATTCTCCGCCCCATGGCTGACTAATTTTTTTTATTTATGCAGAGGCCGAGGCCGCCTCGGCCTCT
GAGCTATTCCAGAAGTAGTGAGGAGGCTTTTTTGGAGGCCTAGGGACGTACCCAATTCGCCCTATAGTGA
GTCGTATTACGCGCGCTCACTGGCCGTCGTTTTACAACGTCGTGACTGGGAAAACCCTGGCGTTACCCAA
CTTAATCGCCTTGCAGCACATCCCCCTTTCGCCAGCTGGCGTAATAGCGAAGAGGCCCGCACCGATCGCC
CTTCCCAACAGTTGCGCAGCCTGAATGGCGAATGGG
[124 nt withheld, positions 7247-7370]
C
[91 nt withheld, positions 7372-7462]
A
[49 nt withheld, positions 7464-7512]
CCTTTGACGTTGGAGTCCACGTTCTTT
[37 nt withheld, positions 7540-7576]
ACCCTATCTCGGTCTATTCTTTTGATTTATAAGGGATTTTGCCGATTTCGGCCTATTGGTTAAAAAATGA
GCTGATTTAACAAAAATTTAACGCGAATTTTAACAAAATATTAACGCTTACAATTTAGGTGGCACTTTTC
GGGGAAATGTGCGCGGAACCCCTATTTGTTTATTTTTCTAAATACATTCAAATATGTATCCGCTCATGAG
ACAATAACCCTGATAAATGCTTCAATAATATTGAAAAAGGAAGAGTATGAGTATTCAACATTTCCGTGTC
GCCCTTATTCCCTTTTTTGCGGCATTTTGCCTTCCTGTTTTTGCTCACCCAGAAACGCTGGTGAAAGTAA
AAGATGCTGAAGATCAGTTGGGTGCACGAGTGGGTTACATCGAACTGGATCTCAACAGCGGTAAGATCCT
TGAGAGTTTTCGCCCCGAAGAACGTTTTCCAATGATGAGCACTTTTAAAGTTCTGCTATGTGGCGCGGTA
TTATCCCGTATTGACGCCGGGCAAGAGCAACTCGGTCGCCGCATACACTATTCTCAGAATGACTTGGTTG
AGTACTCACCAGTCACAGAAAAGCATCTTACGGATGGCATGACAGTAAGAGAATTATGCAGTGCTGCCAT
AACCATGAGTGATAACACTGCGGCCAACTTACTTCTGACAACGATCGGAGGACCGAAGGAGCTAACCGCT
TTTTTGCACAACATGGGGGATCATGTAACTCGCCTTGATCGTTGGGAACCGGAGCTGAATGAAGCCATAC
CAAACGACGAGCGTGACACCACGATGCCTGTAGCAATGGCAACAACGTTGCGCAAACTATTAACTGGCGA
ACTACTTACTCTAGCTTCCCGGCAACAATTAATAGACTGGATGGAGGCGGATAAAGTTGCAGGACCACTT
CTGCGCTCGGCCCTTCCGGCTGGCTGGTTTATTGCTGATAAATCTGGAGCCGGTGAGCGTGGGTCTCGCG
GTATCATTGCAGCACTGGGGCCAGATGGTAAGCCCTCCCGTATCGTAGTTATCTACACGACGGGGAGTCA
GGCAACTATGGATGAACGAAATAGACAGATCGCTGAGATAGGTGCCTCACTGATTAAGCATTGGTAACTG
TCAGACCAAGTTTACTCATATATACTTTAGATTGATTTAAAACTTCATTTTTAATTTAAAAGGATCTAGG
TGAAGATCCTTTTTGATAATCTCATGACCAAAATCCCTTAACGTGAGTTTTCGTTCCACTGAGCGTCAGA
CCCCGTAGAAAAGATCAAAGGATCTTCTTGAGATCCTTTTTTTCTGCGCGTAATCTGCTGCTTGCAAACA
AAAAAACCACCGCTACCAGCGGTGGTTTGTTTGCCGGATCAAGAGCTACCAACTCTTTTTCCGAAGGTAA
CTGGCTTCAGCAGAGCGCAGATACCAAATACTGTTCTTCTAGTGTAGCCGTAGTTAGGCCACCACTTCAA
GAACTCTGTAGCACCGCCTACATACCTCGCTCTGCTAATCCTGTTACCAGTGGCTGCTGCCAGTGGCGAT
AAGTCGTGTCTTACCGGGTTGGACTCAAGACGATAGTTACCGGATAAGGCGCAGCGGTCGGGCTGAACGG
GGGGTTCGTGCACACAGCCCAGCTTGGAGCGAACGACCTACACCGAACTGAGATACCTACAGCGTGAGCT
ATGAGAAAGCGCCACGCTTCCCGAAGGGAGAAAGGCGGACAGGTATCCGGTAAGCGGCAGGGTCGGAACA
GGAGAGCGCACGAGGGAGCTTCCAGGGGGAAACGCCTGGTATCTTTATAGTCCTGTCGGGTTTCGCCACC
TCTGACTTGAGCGTCGATTTTTGTGATGCTCGTCAGGGGGGCGGAGCCTATGGAAAAACGCCAGCAACGC
GGCCTTTTTACGGTTCCTGGCCTTTTGCTGGCCTTTTGCTCACATGTTCTTTCCTGCGTTATCCCCTGAT
TCTGTGGATAACCGTATTACCGCCTTTGAGTGAGCTGATACCGCTCGCCGCAGCCGAACGACCGAGCGCA
GCGAGTCAGTGAGCGAGGAAGCGGAAGAGCGCCCAATACGCAAACCGCCTCTCCCCGCGCGTTGGCCGAT
TCATTAATGCAGCTGGCACGACAGGTTTCCCGACTGGAAAGCGGGCAGTGAGCGCAACGCAATTAATGTG
AGTTAGCTCACTCATTAGGCACCCCAGGCTTTACACTTTATGCTTCCGGCTCGTATGTTGTGTGGAATTG
TGAGCGGATAACAATTTCACACAGGAAACAGCTATGACCATGATTACGCCAAGCGCGCAATTAACCCTCA
CTAAAGGGAACAAAAGCTGGAGCTGCAAGC
