>Addgene plasmid #144813 | TFORF3337 | depositor partial sequence | sequence record 286554 | Insert
ATCGATTGATCAACAAGTTTGTACAAAAAAGTTGGCATGGCGCAGACGCAGGGCACCCGGAGGAAAGTCT
GTTACTACTACGACGGGGATGTTGGAAATTACTATTATGGACAAGGCCACCCAATGAAGCCTCACCGAAT
CCGCATGACTCATAATTTGCTGCTCAACTATGGTCTCTACCGAAAAATGGAAATCTATCGCCCTCACAAA
GCCAATGCTGAGGAGATGACCAAGTACCACAGCGATGACTACATTAAATTCTTGCGCTCCATCCGTCCAG
ATAACATGTCGGAGTACAGCAAGCAGATGCAGAGATTCAACGTTGGTGAGGACTGTCCAGTATTCGATGG
CCTGTTTGAGTTCTGTCAGTTGTCTACTGGTGGTTCTGTGGCAAGTGCTGTGAAACTTAATAAGCAGCAG
ACGGACATCGCTGTGAATTGGGCTGGGGGCCTGCACCATGCAAAGAAGTCCGAGGCATCTGGCTTCTGTT
ACGTCAATGATATCGTCTTGGCCATCCTGGAACTGCTAAAGTATCACCAGAGGGTGCTGTACATTGACAT
TGATATTCACCATGGTGACGGCGTGGAAGAGGCCTTCTACACCACGGACCGGGTCATGACTGTGTCCTTT
CATAAGTATGGAGAGTACTTCCCAGGAACTGGGGACCTACGGGATATCGGGGCTGGCAAAGGCAAGTATT
ATGCTGTTAACTACCCGCTCCGAGACGGGATTGATGACGAGTCCTATGAGGCCATTTTCAAGCCGGTCAT
GTCCAAAGTAATGGAGATGTTCCAGCCTAGTGCGGTGGTCTTACAGTGTGGCTCAGACTCCCTATCTGGG
GATCGGTTAGGTTGCTTCAATCTAACTATCAAAGGACACGCCAAGTGTGTGGAATTTGTCAAGAGCTTTA
ACCTGCCTATGCTGATGCTGGGAGGCGGTGGTTACACCATTCGTAACGTTGCCCGGTGCTGGACATATGA
GACAGCTGTGGCCCTGGATACGGAGATCCCTAATGAGCTTCCATACAATGACTACTTTGAATACTTTGGA
CCAGATTTCAAGCTCCACATCAGTCCTTCCAATATGACTAACCAGAACACGAATGAGTACCTGGAGAAGA
TCAAACAGCGACTGTTTGAGAACCTTAGAATGCTGCCGCACGCACCTGGGGTCCAAATGCAGGCGATTCC
TGAGGACGCCATCCCTGAGGAGAGTGGCGATGAGGACGAAGACGACCCTGACAAGCGCATCTCGATCTGC
TCCTCTGACAAACGAATTGCCTGTGAGGAAGAGTTCTCCGATTCTGAAGAGGAGGGAGAGGGGGGCCGCA
AGAACTCTTCCAACTTCAAAAAAGCCAAGAGAGTCAAAACAGAGGATGAAAAAGAGAAAGACCCAGAGGA
GAAGAAAGAAGTCACCGAAGAGGAGAAAACCAAGGAGGAGAAGCCAGAAGCCAAAGGGGTCAAGGAGGAG
GTCAAGTTGGCCTGCCCAACTTTCTTGTACAAAGTGGTTGATATCGGTAAGCCTATCCCTAACCCTCTCC
TCGGTCTCGATTCTACGTAGTAATGAACTAGTCCGTAACTTGAAAGTATTTCGATTTCTTGGCTTTATAT
ATCTTGTGGAAAGGACGATCACAGTTGCTGCGACATACGAAC
