>Addgene plasmid #144813 | TFORF3337 | depositor partial sequence | sequence record 286555 | Barcode
TCACAGTTGCTGCGACATACGAAC
